Addgene plasmid #189879: p663-UBC-miniTurbo-V5-STK3_IDG-K
Purpose: Gateway destination clone of STK3 (human) tagged with N-terminal miniTurbo-V5 for generating protein-proximity networks using proximity-dependent biotinylation proteomics
Depositing lab: Ben Major. Depositing organization: Washington University in Saint Louis.
Backbone
  Vector backbone: pDest663
  Backbone manufacturer: PEL
  Backbone size w/o insert (bp): 9019
  Vector type: Mammalian Expression, Lentiviral ; Gateway Destination
  Selectable markers: Puromycin
Growth in bacteria
  Bacterial resistance: Ampicillin, 100 μg/mL
  Growth temperature: 30°C
  Growth strain: NEB Stable
  Copy number: Low Copy
Gene/Insert
  Gene/Insert name: STK3 (alt names: miniTurbo-V5-STK3; miniTurbo-V5)
  Species: H. sapiens (human)
  Entrez Gene: STK3 (a.k.a. KRS1, MST2)
  Promoter: Ubiquitin
  Tag / fusion protein: miniTurbo-V5 (N terminal on insert)
  Cloning method: Gateway Cloning
  Sequencing primers: 5′ TGAAGCTCCGGTTTTGAACT; 3′ AATAGACCCGTGAAGCTGATC
Terms and licenses: Academic/Nonprofit Terms; Industry Terms: Not Available to Industry
Depositor comments: These plasmids were generated as part of the Illuminating the Druggable Genome (IDG) program sponsored by the NIH Common Fund. The goal of this program is to identify, gather, and distribute information and resources for proteins that currently are not well-studied yet belong to commonly drug-targeted protein families: protein kinases, non-olfactory G-protein coupled receptors (GPCRs), and ion channels. The IDG program is designed to develop fundamental research tools for understudied proteins, elucidate their function, and disseminate the IDG-related resources and data to the greater scientific community. These lentiviral gateway destination plasmids were generated, as part of the Kinase-Data and Resource Generating Center (DRGC), using the single fragment or multisite gateway cloning technology. They were used for generating proteomics-based protein-interaction and protein-proximity networks that can be accessed through the kinase-DRGC website https://darkkinome.org/. Each plasmid has either an N- or C-terminal fusion protein (Flag/ V5/V5-miniTurbo/V5-TurboID/miniTurbo-V5/TurboID-V5) tagged understudied kinase driven under either a CMV or Ubiquitin (UBC) promoter. All inserts in the pENTR plasmids used to generate the deposited destination plasmids were end-sequenced and insert size validated prior to multi-site gateway cloning. The combined insert size of the single fragment or three fragment destination plasmids were confirmed by restriction digestion (BsrGI, and EcoRV for pDest667; BsrGI, EcoRV, and BstZ17I for pDest663; and BsrGI for pHAGE) and all plasmids were partially sequenced to ensure in-frame ORFs and fusion tags.
How to cite: p663-UBC-miniTurbo-V5-STK3_IDG-K was a gift from Ben Major (Addgene plasmid # 189879 ; http://n2t.net/addgene:189879 ; RRID:Addgene_189879)
