[The description below was written by a language model from this plasmid's Addgene catalogue record and pLannotate feature annotations shown in this document.]
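Description:
p663-UBC-miniTurbo-V5-STK3_IDG-K is a lentiviral mammalian expression plasmid built on the pDest663 Gateway destination backbone, carrying human STK3 (also known as MST2 or KRS1), a Hippo-pathway serine/threonine kinase, fused at its N-terminus to miniTurbo-V5. In bacteria it is maintained through a ColE1/pUC-type origin and ampicillin resistance (AmpR). The catalogue lists it as low copy even though the annotated origin is of the high-copy class. An f1 origin, an SV40 origin and remnants of lac/lacZα sequence flanked by T3 and T7 promoters are also present in the backbone.

The viral portion has a third-generation layout. An RSV promoter drives a truncated HIV-1 5' LTR, followed by the Ψ packaging signal with a partial gag sequence, the RRE for Rev-dependent nuclear export, and the cPPT/CTS. A second truncated LTR and an SV40 polyadenylation signal close the transfer cassette. Between the LTRs, multisite Gateway recombination has assembled three modules, marked by the remaining attB4, attB5, attB1 and attB2 sites: the human ubiquitin C promoter, the miniTurbo biotin ligase tag, and the STK3 open reading frame. The V5 epitope is stated in the catalogue but is not separately annotated in the feature table. A WPRE downstream of the fusion enhances transcript expression, and a mouse PGK promoter drives puromycin N-acetyltransferase for selection of transduced cells.

The construct was made within the Illuminating the Druggable Genome program's kinase resource effort. It is intended for stable expression of the miniTurbo-tagged kinase, so that neighbouring proteins are biotinylated and can be identified by proteomics to build proximity networks. The depositor notes that the plasmids were checked by restriction digestion and only partial sequencing.
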