Features (pLannotate 1.2.2; 32 found; start..end, strand, type, name):
     26..130     +  promoter       AmpR promoter: bla
    131..991     +  CDS            AmpR: β-lactamase; bla; confers resistance to ampicillin, carbenicillin, and related antibiotics
   1162..1750    +  rep_origin     ori: high-copy-number ColE1/pMB1/pBR322/pUC origin of replication
   1933..2025    +  CDS            lacI (fragment): lac repressor; lacI; The lac repressor binds to the lac operator to inhibit transcription in E. coli. This inhibition can be relieved by adding lactose or isopropyl-β-D-thiogalactopyranoside (IPTG).
   2038..2059    +  protein_bind   CAP binding site: CAP binding activates transcription in the presence of cAMP. E. coli catabolite activator protein
   2074..2104    +  promoter       lac promoter: promoter for the E. coli lac operon
   2108..2130    +  protein_bind   lac operator (fragment): The lac repressor binds to the lac operator to inhibit transcription in E. coli. This inhibition can be relieved by adding lactose or isopropyl-β-D-thiogalactopyranoside (IPTG). lac repressor encoded by lacI
   2173..2191    +  promoter       T3 promoter: promoter for bacteriophage T3 RNA polymerase
   2219..2445    +  promoter       RSV promoter: Rous sarcoma virus enhancer/promoter
   2446..2626    +  LTR            5' LTR (truncated): truncated 5' long terminal repeat (LTR) from HIV-1
   2673..2798    +  misc_feature   HIV-1 Ψ: packaging signal of human immunodeficiency virus type 1
   2782..3145    +  CDS            HIV-1 gag (fragment): gag protein from human immunodeficiency virus 1; gag
   3291..3524    +  misc_feature   RRE: The Rev response element (RRE) of HIV-1 allows for Rev-dependent mRNA export from the nucleus to the cytoplasm.
   3901..4001    +  CDS            Rev (fragment): human immunodeficiency virus 1 (HIV-1) Rev protein; rev; enhances nuclear export of unspliced and incompletely spliced viral mRNAs
   4020..4136    +  misc_feature   cPPT/CTS: central polypurine tract and central termination sequence of HIV-1
   4170..4190    +  protein_bind   attB4: mutant version of attB; core recombination site for the Gateway® BP reaction BP Clonase™
   4190..5401    +  promoter       UbC promoter: human ubiquitin C promoter
   5405..5423    -  protein_bind   attB5 (fragment): mutant version of attB; core recombination site for the Gateway® BP reaction BP Clonase™
   5438..6208    +  CDS            miniTurbo: N-terminally truncated mutant of the E. coli biotin ligase BioID engineered for improved catalytic efficiency (Branon et al., 2018)
   6257..6281    +  protein_bind   attB1: mutant version of attB; recombination site for the Gateway® BP reaction BP Clonase™
   6287..7759    +  CDS            STK3: STK3_HUMAN - Also known as KRS1, MST2. Experimental evidence at protein level: Swiss-Prot protein existence level 1. Stress-activated, pro-apoptotic kinase which, following caspase-cleavage, enters the nucleus and induces chromatin condensation followed by internucleosomal DNA fragmentation. Key component of the Hippo signaling pathway which plays a pivotal role in organ size control and tumor suppression by restricting proliferation and promoting apoptosis. The core of this pathway is composed of a kinase cascade wherein STK3/MST2 and STK4/MST1, in complex with its regulatory protein SAV1, ph
   7764..7788    -  protein_bind   attB2: mutant version of attB; recombination site for the Gateway® BP reaction BP Clonase™
   7818..8406    +  misc_feature   WPRE: woodchuck hepatitis virus posttranscriptional regulatory element
   8420..8919    +  promoter       PGK promoter: mouse phosphoglycerate kinase 1 promoter
   8940..9539    +  CDS            PuroR: puromycin N-acetyltransferase; pac from Streptomyces alboniger; confers resistance to puromycin
   9607..9744    +  CDS            nef (fragment): NEF_HV1LA - Experimental evidence at protein level: Swiss-Prot protein existence level 1. Extracellular Nef protein targets CD4(+) T-lymphocytes for apoptosis by interacting with CXCR4 surface receptors. From Human immunodeficiency virus type 1 group M subtype B (isolate Lai) (HIV-1).
   9730..9910    +  LTR            5' LTR (truncated): truncated 5' long terminal repeat (LTR) from HIV-1
   9982..10103   +  polyA_signal   SV40 poly(A) signal: SV40 polyadenylation signal
  10143..10278   +  rep_origin     SV40 ori: SV40 origin of replication
  10299..10317   -  promoter       T7 promoter: promoter for bacteriophage T7 RNA polymerase
  10325..10480   +  CDS            lacZα (fragment): LacZα fragment of β-galactosidase; lacZ fragment
  10485..10913   +  rep_origin     f1 ori (sequence partly withheld): f1 bacteriophage origin of replication; arrow indicates direction of (+) strand synthesis
>Addgene plasmid #189879 | p663-UBC-miniTurbo-V5-STK3_IDG-K | addgene full sequence | sequence record 374329 | Addgene NGS Result
AGGTGGCACTTTTCGGGGAAATGTGCGCGGAACCCCTATTTGTTTATTTTTCTAAATACATTCAAATATG
TATCCGCTCATGAGACAATAACCCTGATAAATGCTTCAATAATATTGAAAAAGGAAGAGTATGAGTATTC
AACATTTCCGTGTCGCCCTTATTCCCTTTTTTGCGGCATTTTGCCTTCCTGTTTTTGCTCACCCAGAAAC
GCTGGTGAAAGTAAAAGATGCTGAAGATCAGTTGGGTGCACGAGTGGGTTACATCGAACTGGATCTCAAC
AGCGGTAAGATCCTTGAGAGTTTTCGCCCCGAAGAACGTTTTCCAATGATGAGCACTTTTAAAGTTCTGC
TATGTGGCGCGGTATTATCCCGTATTGACGCCGGGCAAGAGCAACTCGGTCGCCGCATACACTATTCTCA
GAATGACTTGGTTGAGTACTCACCAGTCACAGAAAAGCATCTTACGGATGGCATGACAGTAAGAGAATTA
TGCAGTGCTGCCATAACCATGAGTGATAACACTGCGGCCAACTTACTTCTGACAACGATCGGAGGACCGA
AGGAGCTAACCGCTTTTTTGCACAACATGGGGGATCATGTAACTCGCCTTGATCGTTGGGAACCGGAGCT
GAATGAAGCCATACCAAACGACGAGCGTGACACCACGATGCCTGTAGCAATGGCAACAACGTTGCGCAAA
CTATTAACTGGCGAACTACTTACTCTAGCTTCCCGGCAACAATTAATAGACTGGATGGAGGCGGATAAAG
TTGCAGGACCACTTCTGCGCTCGGCCCTTCCGGCTGGCTGGTTTATTGCTGATAAATCTGGAGCCGGTGA
GCGTGGGTCTCGCGGTATCATTGCAGCACTGGGGCCAGATGGTAAGCCCTCCCGTATCGTAGTTATCTAC
ACGACGGGGAGTCAGGCAACTATGGATGAACGAAATAGACAGATCGCTGAGATAGGTGCCTCACTGATTA
AGCATTGGTAACTGTCAGACCAAGTTTACTCATATATACTTTAGATTGATTTAAAACTTCATTTTTAATT
TAAAAGGATCTAGGTGAAGATCCTTTTTGATAATCTCATGACCAAAATCCCTTAACGTGAGTTTTCGTTC
CACTGAGCGTCAGACCCCGTAGAAAAGATCAAAGGATCTTCTTGAGATCCTTTTTTTCTGCGCGTAATCT
GCTGCTTGCAAACAAAAAAACCACCGCTACCAGCGGTGGTTTGTTTGCCGGATCAAGAGCTACCAACTCT
TTTTCCGAAGGTAACTGGCTTCAGCAGAGCGCAGATACCAAATACTGTTCTTCTAGTGTAGCCGTAGTTA
GGCCACCACTTCAAGAACTCTGTAGCACCGCCTACATACCTCGCTCTGCTAATCCTGTTACCAGTGGCTG
CTGCCAGTGGCGATAAGTCGTGTCTTACCGGGTTGGACTCAAGACGATAGTTACCGGATAAGGCGCAGCG
GTCGGGCTGAACGGGGGGTTCGTGCACACAGCCCAGCTTGGAGCGAACGACCTACACCGAACTGAGATAC
CTACAGCGTGAGCTATGAGAAAGCGCCACGCTTCCCGAAGGGAGAAAGGCGGACAGGTATCCGGTAAGCG
GCAGGGTCGGAACAGGAGAGCGCACGAGGGAGCTTCCAGGGGGAAACGCCTGGTATCTTTATAGTCCTGT
CGGGTTTCGCCACCTCTGACTTGAGCGTCGATTTTTGTGATGCTCGTCAGGGGGGCGGAGCCTATGGAAA
AACGCCAGCAACGCGGCCTTTTTACGGTTCCTGGCCTTTTGCTGGCCTTTTGCTCACATGTTCTTTCCTG
CGTTATCCCCTGATTCTGTGGATAACCGTATTACCGCCTTTGAGTGAGCTGATACCGCTCGCCGCAGCCG
AACGACCGAGCGCAGCGAGTCAGTGAGCGAGGAAGCGGAAGAGCGCCCAATACGCAAACCGCCTCTCCCC
GCGCGTTGGCCGATTCATTAATGCAGCTGGCACGACAGGTTTCCCGACTGGAAAGCGGGCAGTGAGCGCA
ACGCAATTAATGTGAGTTAGCTCACTCATTAGGCACCCCAGGCTTTACACTTTATGCTTCCGGCTCGTAT
GTTGTGTGGAATTGTGAGCGGATAACAATTTCACACAGGAAACAGCTATGACCATGATTACGCCAAGCGC
GCAATTAACCCTCACTAAAGGGAACAAAAGCTGGAGCTGCAAGCTTAATGTAGTCTTATGCAATACTCTT
GTAGTCTTGCAACATGGTAACGATGAGTTAGCAACATGCCTTACAAGGAGAGAAAAAGCACCGTGCATGC
CGATTGGTGGAAGTAAGGTGGTACGATCGTGCCTTATTAGGAAGGCAACAGACGGGTCTGACATGGATTG
GACGAACCACTGAATTGCCGCATTGCAGAGATATTGTATTTAAGTGCCTAGCTCGATACATAAACGGGTC
TCTCTGGTTAGACCAGATCTGAGCCTGGGAGCTCTCTGGCTAACTAGGGAACCCACTGCTTAAGCCTCAA
TAAAGCTTGCCTTGAGTGCTTCAAGTAGTGTGTGCCCGTCTGTTGTGTGACTCTGGTAACTAGAGATCCC
TCAGACCCTTTTAGTCAGTGTGGAAAATCTCTAGCAGTGGCGCCCGAACAGGGACTTGAAAGCGAAAGGG
AAACCAGAGGAGCTCTCTCGACGCAGGACTCGGCTTGCTGAAGCGCGCACGGCAAGAGGCGAGGGGCGGC
GACTGGTGAGTACGCCAAAAATTTTGACTAGCGGAGGCTAGAAGGAGAGAGATGGGTGCGAGAGCGTCAG
TATTAAGCGGGGGAGAATTAGATCGCGATGGGAAAAAATTCGGTTAAGGCCAGGGGGAAAGAAAAAATAT
AAATTAAAACATATAGTATGGGCAAGCAGGGAGCTAGAACGATTCGCAGTTAATCCTGGCCTGTTAGAAA
CATCAGAAGGCTGTAGACAAATACTGGGACAGCTACAACCATCCCTTCAGACAGGATCAGAAGAACTTAG
ATCATTATATAATACAGTAGCAACCCTCTATTGTGTGCATCAAAGGATAGAGATAAAAGACACCAAGGAA
GCTTTAGACAAGATAGAGGAAGAGCAAAACAAAAGTAAGACCACCGCACAGCAAGCGGCCGCTGATCTTC
AGACCTGGAGGAGGAGATATGAGGGACAATTGGAGAAGTGAATTATATAAATATAAAGTAGTAAAAATTG
AACCATTAGGAGTAGCACCCACCAAGGCAAAGAGAAGAGTGGTGCAGAGAGAAAAAAGAGCAGTGGGAAT
AGGAGCTTTGTTCCTTGGGTTCTTGGGAGCAGCAGGAAGCACTATGGGCGCAGCGTCAATGACGCTGACG
GTACAGGCCAGACAATTATTGTCTGGTATAGTGCAGCAGCAGAACAATTTGCTGAGGGCTATTGAGGCGC
AACAGCATCTGTTGCAACTCACAGTCTGGGGCATCAAGCAGCTCCAGGCAAGAATCCTGGCTGTGGAAAG
ATACCTAAAGGATCAACAGCTCCTGGGGATTTGGGGTTGCTCTGGAAAACTCATTTGCACCACTGCTGTG
CCTTGGAATGCTAGTTGGAGTAATAAATCTCTGGAACAGATTTGGAATCACACGACCTGGATGGAGTGGG
ACAGAGAAATTAACAATTACACAAGCTTAATACACTCCTTAATTGAAGAATCGCAAAACCAGCAAGAAAA
GAATGAACAAGAATTATTGGAATTAGATAAATGGGCAAGTTTGTGGAATTGGTTTAACATAACAAATTGG
CTGTGGTATATAAAATTATTCATAATGATAGTAGGAGGCTTGGTAGGTTTAAGAATAGTTTTTGCTGTAC
TTTCTATAGTGAATAGAGTTAGGCAGGGATATTCACCATTATCGTTTCAGACCCACCTCCCAACCCCGAG
GGGACCCGACAGGCCCGAAGGAATAGAAGAAGAAGGTGGAGAGAGAGACAGAGACAGATCCATTCGATTA
GTGAACGGATCTCGACGGTATCGGTTAACTTTTAAAAGAAAAGGGGGGATTGGGGGGTACAGTGCAGGGG
AAAGAATAGTAGACATAATAGCAACAGACATACAAACTAAAGAATTACAAAAACAAATTACAAAATTCAA
AATTTTATCGTCCAGTGTGGTGGAATTCTGCAGATATCACAACTTTGTATAGAAAAGTTGGCCTCCGCGC
CGGGTTTTGGCGCCTCCCGCGGGCGCCCCCCTCCTCACGGCGAGCGCTGCCACGTCAGACGAAGGGCGCA
GCGAGCGTCCTGATCCTTCCGCCCGGACGCTCAGGACAGCGGCCCGCTGCTCATAAGACTCGGCCTTAGA
ACCCCAGTATCAGCAGAAGGACATTTTAGGACGGGACTTGGGTGACTCTAGGGCACTGGTTTTCTTTCCA
GAGAGCGGAACAGGCGAGGAAAAGTAGTCCCTTCTCGGCGATTCTGCGGAGGGATCTCCGTGGGGCGGTG
AACGCCGATGATTATATAAGGACGCGCCGGGTGTGGCACAGCTAGTTCCGTCGCAGCCGGGATTTGGGTC
GCGGTTCTTGTTTGTGGATCGCTGTGATCGTCACTTGGTGAGTAGCGGGCTGCTGGGCTGGCCGGGGCTT
TCGTGGCCGCCGGGCCGCTCGGTGGGACGGAAGCGTGTGGAGAGACCGCCAAGGGCTGTAGTCTGGGTCC
GCGAGCAAGGTTGCCCTGAACTGGGGGTTGGGGGGAGCGCAGCAAAATGGCGGCTGTTCCCGAGTCTTGA
ATGGAAGACGCTTGTGAGGCGGGCTGTGAGGTCGTTGAAACAAGGTGGGGGGCATGGTGGGCGGCAAGAA
CCCAAGGTCTTGAGGCCTTCGCTAATGCGGGAAAGCTCTTATTCGGGTGAGATGGGCTGGGGCACCATCT
GGGGACCCTGACGTGAAGTTTGTCACTGACTGGAGAACTCGGTTTGTCGTCTGTTGCGGGGGCGGCAGTT
ATGGCGGTGCCGTTGGGCAGTGCACCCGTACCTTTGGGAGCGCGCGCCCTCGTCGTGTCGTGACGTCACC
CGTTCTGTTGGCTTATAATGCAGGGTGGGGCCACCTGCCGGTAGGTGTGCGGTAGGCTTTTCTCCGTCGC
AGGACGCAGGGTTCGGGCCTAGGGTAGGCTCTCCTGAATCGACAGGCGCCGGACCTCTGGTGAGGGGAGG
GATAAGTGAGGCGTCAGTTTCTTTGGTCGGTTTTATGTACCTATCTTCTTAAGTAGCTGAAGCTCCGGTT
TTGAACTATGCGCTCGGGGTTGGCGAGTGTGTTTTGTGAAGTTTTTTAGGCACCTTTTGAAATGTAATCA
TTTGGGTCAATATGTAATTTTCAGTGTTAGACTAGTAAATTGTCCGCTAAATTCTGGCCGTTTTTGGCTT
TTTTGTTAGACGGCCAACTTTTGTATACAAAGTGGGCCACCATGGGAATCCCGCTGCTGAACGCTAAACA
GATTCTGGGACAGCTGGACGGCGGGAGCGTGGCAGTCCTGCCTGTGGTCGACTCCACCAATCAGTACCTG
CTGGATCGAATCGGCGAGCTGAAGAGTGGGGATGCTTGCATTGCAGAATATCAGCAGGCAGGGAGAGGAA
GCAGAGGGAGGAAATGGTTCTCTCCTTTTGGAGCTAACCTGTACCTGAGTATGTTTTGGCGCCTGAAGCG
GGGACCAGCAGCAATCGGCCTGGGCCCGGTCATCGGAATTGTCATGGCAGAAGCGCTGCGAAAGCTGGGA
GCAGACAAGGTGCGAGTCAAATGGCCCAATGACCTGTATCTGCAGGATAGAAAGCTGGCAGGCATCCTGG
TGGAGCTGGCCGGAATAACAGGCGATGCTGCACAGATCGTCATTGGCGCCGGGATTAACGTGGCTATGAG
GCGCGTGGAGGAAAGCGTGGTCAATCAGGGCTGGATCACACTGCAGGAAGCAGGGATTAACCTGGACAGG
AATACTCTGGCCGCTATGCTGATCCGAGAGCTGCGGGCAGCCCTGGAACTGTTCGAGCAGGAAGGCCTGG
CTCCATATCTGTCACGGTGGGAGAAGCTGGATAACTTCATCAATAGACCCGTGAAGCTGATCATTGGGGA
CAAAGAGATTTTCGGGATTAGCCGGGGGATTGATAAACAGGGAGCCCTGCTGCTGGAACAGGACGGAGTT
ATCAAACCCTGGATGGGCGGAGAAATCAGTCTGCGGTCTGCCGAAAAGGCTAGCGGCAAGCCCATCCCCA
ACCCCCTGCTGGGCCTGGACAGCACCACAAGTTTGTACAAAAAAGCAGGCTCCACCATGGAGCAGCCGCC
GGCGCCTAAGAGTAAACTAAAAAAGCTGAGTGAAGACAGTTTGACTAAGCAGCCTGAAGAAGTTTTTGAT
GTATTAGAGAAGCTTGGAGAAGGGTCTTATGGAAGTGTATTTAAAGCAATACACAAGGAATCCGGTCAAG
TTGTCGCAATTAAACAAGTACCTGTTGAATCAGATCTTCAGGAAATAATCAAAGAAATTTCCATAATGCA
GCAATGTGACAGCCCATATGTTGTAAAGTACTATGGCAGTTATTTTAAGAATACAGACCTCTGGATTGTT
ATGGAGTACTGTGGCGCTGGCTCTGTCTCAGACATAATTAGATTACGAAACAAGACATTAATAGAAGATG
AAATTGCAACCATTCTTAAATCTACATTGAAAGGACTAGAATATTTGCACTTTATGAGAAAAATACACAG
AGATATAAAAGCTGGAAATATTCTCCTCAATACAGAAGGACATGCAAAATTGGCAGATTTTGGAGTGGCT
GGTCAGTTAACAGATACAATGGCAAAACGCAATACTGTAATAGGAACTCCATTTTGGATGGCTCCTGAGG
TGATTCAAGAAATAGGCTATAACTGTGTGGCCGACATCTGGTCCCTTGGCATTACTTCTATAGAAATGGC
TGAAGGAAAACCTCCTTATGCTGATATACATCCAATGAGGGCTATTTTTATGATTCCCACAAATCCACCA
CCAACATTCAGAAAGCCAGAACTTTGGTCCGATGATTTCACCGATTTTGTTAAAAAGTGTTTGGTGAAGA
ATCCTGAGCAGAGAGCTACTGCAACACAACTTTTACAGCATCCTTTTATCAAGAATGCCAAACCTGTATC
AATATTAAGAGACCTGATCACAGAAGCTATGGAGATCAAAGCTAAAAGACATGAGGAACAGCAACGAGAA
TTGGAAGAGGAAGAAGAAAATTCGGATGAAGATGAGCTGGATTCCCACACCATGGTGAAGACTAGTGTGG
AGAGTGTGGGCACCATGCGGGCCACAAGCACGATGAGTGAAGGGGCCCAGACCATGATTGAACATAATAG
CACGATGTTGGAATCCGACTTGGGGACCATGGTGATAAACAGTGAGGATGAGGAAGAAGAAGATGGAACT
ATGAAAAGAAATGCAACCTCACCACAAGTACAAAGACCATCTTTCATGGACTACTTTGATAAGCAAGACT
TCAAGAATAAGAGTCACGAAAACTGTAATCAGAACATGCATGAACCCTTCCCTATGTCCAAAAACGTTTT
TCCTGATAACTGGAAAGTTCCTCAAGATGGAGACTTTGACTTTTTGAAAAATCTAAGTTTAGAAGAACTA
CAGATGCGGTTAAAAGCACTGGACCCCATGATGGAACGGGAGATAGAAGAACTTCGTCAGAGATACACTG
CGAAAAGACAGCCCATTCTGGATGCGATGGATGCAAAGAAAAGAAGGCAGCAAAACTTTTAGGACCCAGC
TTTCTTGTACAAAGTGGTGATATCCAGCACAGTGGCGGCCGCTCGACAATCAACCTCTGGATTACAAAAT
TTGTGAAAGATTGACTGGTATTCTTAACTATGTTGCTCCTTTTACGCTATGTGGATACGCTGCTTTAATG
CCTTTGTATCATGCTATTGCTTCCCGTATGGCTTTCATTTTCTCCTCCTTGTATAAATCCTGGTTGCTGT
CTCTTTATGAGGAGTTGTGGCCCGTTGTCAGGCAACGTGGCGTGGTGTGCACTGTGTTTGCTGACGCAAC
CCCCACTGGTTGGGGCATTGCCACCACCTGTCAGCTCCTTTCCGGGACTTTCGCTTTCCCCCTCCCTATT
GCCACGGCGGAACTCATCGCCGCCTGCCTTGCCCGCTGCTGGACAGGGGCTCGGCTGTTGGGCACTGACA
ATTCCGTGGTGTTGTCGGGGAAGCTGACGTCCTTTCCATGGCTGCTCGCCTGTGTTGCCACCTGGATTCT
GCGCGGGACGTCCTTCTGCTACGTCCCTTCGGCCCTCAATCCAGCGGACCTTCCTTCCCGCGGCCTGCTG
CCGGCTCTGCGGCCTCTTCCGCGTCTTCGCCTTCGCCCTCAGACGAGTCGGATCTCCCTTTGGGCCGCCT
CCCCGCCTGGAATTCTACCGGGTAGGGGAGGCGCTTTTCCCAAGGCAGTCTGGAGCATGCGCTTTAGCAG
CCCCGCTGGGCACTTGGCGCTACACAAGTGGCCTCTGGCCTCGCACACATTCCACATCCACCGGTAGGCG
CCAACCGGCTCCGTTCTTTGGTGGCCCCTTCGCGCCACCTTCTACTCCTCCCCTAGTCAGGAAGTTCCCC
CCCGCCCCGCAGCTCGCGTCGTGCAGGACGTGACAAATGGAAGTAGCACGTCTCACTAGTCTCGTGCAGA
TGGACAGCACCGCTGAGCAATGGAAGCGGGTAGGCCTTTGGGGCAGCGGCCAATAGCAGCTTTGCTCCTT
CGCTTTCTGGGCTCAGAGGCTGGGAAGGGGTGGGTCCGGGGGCGGGCTCAGGGGCGGGCTCAGGGGCGGG
GCGGGCGCCCGAAGGTCCTCCGGAGGCCCGGCATTCTGCACGCTTCAAAAGCGCACGTCTGCCGCGCTGT
TCTCCTCTTCCTCATCTCCGGGCCTTTCGACCTGCAGCCCAAGCTTACCATGACCGAGTACAAGCCCACG
GTGCGCCTCGCCACCCGCGACGACGTCCCCAGGGCCGTACGCACCCTCGCCGCCGCGTTCGCCGACTACC
CCGCCACGCGCCACACCGTCGATCCGGACCGCCACATCGAGCGGGTCACCGAGCTGCAAGAACTCTTCCT
CACGCGCGTCGGGCTCGACATCGGCAAGGTGTGGGTCGCGGACGACGGCGCCGCGGTGGCGGTCTGGACC
ACGCCGGAGAGCGTCGAAGCGGGGGCGGTGTTCGCCGAGATCGGCCCGCGCATGGCCGAGTTGAGCGGTT
CCCGGCTGGCCGCGCAGCAACAGATGGAAGGCCTCCTGGCGCCGCACCGGCCCAAGGAGCCCGCGTGGTT
CCTGGCCACCGTCGGCGTCTCGCCCGACCACCAGGGCAAGGGTCTGGGCAGCGCCGTCGTGCTCCCCGGA
GTGGAGGCGGCCGAGCGCGCCGGGGTGCCCGCCTTCCTGGAGACCTCCGCGCCCCGCAACCTCCCCTTCT
ACGAGCGGCTCGGCTTCACCGTCACCGCCGACGTCGAGGTGCCCGAAGGACCGCGCACCTGGTGCATGAC
CCGCAAGCCCGGTGCCTGACGCCCGCCCCACGACCCGCAGCGCCCGACCGAAAGGAGCGCACGACCCCAT
GCATCTCGAGGGCCCGGTACCTTTAAGACCAATGACTTACAAGGCAGCTGTAGATCTTAGCCACTTTTTA
AAAGAAAAGGGGGGACTGGAAGGGCTAGCTCACTCCCAACGAAGACAAGATCTGCTTTTTGCTTGTACTG
GGTCTCTCTGGTTAGACCAGATCTGAGCCTGGGAGCTCTCTGGCTAACTAGGGAACCCACTGCTTAAGCC
TCAATAAAGCTTGCCTTGAGTGCTTCAAGTAGTGTGTGCCCGTCTGTTGTGTGACTCTGGTAACTAGAGA
TCCCTCAGACCCTTTTAGTCAGTGTGGAAAATCTCTAGCAGTAGTAGTTCATGTCATCTTATTATTCAGT
ATTTATAACTTGCAAAGAAATGAATATCAGAGAGTGAGAGGAACTTGTTTATTGCAGCTTATAATGGTTA
CAAATAAAGCAATAGCATCACAAATTTCACAAATAAAGCATTTTTTTCACTGCATTCTAGTTGTGGTTTG
TCCAAACTCATCAATGTATCTTATCATGTCTGGCTCTAGCTATCCCGCCCCTAACTCCGCCCATCCCGCC
CCTAACTCCGCCCAGTTCCGCCCATTCTCCGCCCCATGGCTGACTAATTTTTTTTATTTATGCAGAGGCC
GAGGCCGCCTCGGCCTCTGAGCTATTCCAGAAGTAGTGAGGAGGCTTTTTTGGAGGCCTAGGGACGTACC
CAATTCGCCCTATAGTGAGTCGTATTACGCGCGCTCACTGGCCGTCGTTTTACAACGTCGTGACTGGGAA
AACCCTGGCGTTACCCAACTTAATCGCCTTGCAGCACATCCCCCTTTCGCCAGCTGGCGTAATAGCGAAG
AGGCCCGCACCGATCGCCCTTCCCAACAGTTGCGCAGCCTGAATGGCGAATGGG
[124 nt withheld, positions 10485-10608]
C
[91 nt withheld, positions 10610-10700]
A
[49 nt withheld, positions 10702-10750]
CCTTTGACGTTGGAGTCCACGTTCTTT
[37 nt withheld, positions 10778-10814]
ACCCTATCTCGGTCTATTCTTTTGATTTATAAGGGATTTTGCCGATTTCGGCCTATTGGTTAAAAAATGA
GCTGATTTAACAAAAATTTAACGCGAATTTTAACAAAATATTAACGCTTACAATTT
